Addgene plasmid #169042: pME-mCherry-PA-Rac1
Purpose: Middle entry vector for Gateway cloning that contains an mCherry fused with an optimized photoactivatable Rac1 gene insert
Depositing lab: Paola Arlotta. Depositing organization: Harvard University. Publication: Long-Range Optogenetic Control of Axon Guidance Overcomes Developmental Boundaries and Defects. Harris JM, Wang AY, Boulanger-Weill J, Santoriello C, Foianini S, Lichtman JW, Zon LI, Arlotta P. Dev Cell. 2020 Jun 8;53(5):577-588.e7. doi: 10.1016/j.devcel.2020.05.009. PubMed 32516597.
Backbone
  Vector backbone: pENTR/D-TOPO
  Backbone manufacturer: ThermoFischer
  Backbone size w/o insert (bp): 2709
  Total vector size (bp): 4449
  Vector type: Gateway Entry Cloning Vector
Growth in bacteria
  Bacterial resistance: Kanamycin, 50 μg/mL
  Growth temperature: 30°C
  Growth strain: NEB Stable
  Copy number: High Copy
Gene/Insert
  Gene/Insert name: PA-Rac-1 (alt names: Photoactivatable Rac1; LOV(Leu404-Leu546)-(L514K-L531K)-Rac1(Ile4)-Q61L/E91H/N92H)
  Species: H. sapiens (human); Avena sativa (oat)
  Insert size (bp): 1005
  Mutation: Rac1 starts at I4 and contains mutations Q61L, E91H and N92H (results in the photoactivatable analogue of Rac1). L514K, L531K mutations in LOV domain reduce background activation.
  GenBank ID: AB451363
  Entrez Gene: RAC1 (a.k.a. MIG5, MRD48, Rac-1, TC-25, p21-Rac1)
  Tag / fusion protein: Fused with mCherry (N terminal on backbone); 6X His (N terminal on backbone)
  Cloning method: TOPO Cloning
  Sequencing primers: 5′ GTAAAACGACGGCCAG; 3′ CATCAGAGATTTTGAGACAC
Resource information
  A portion of this plasmid was derived from a plasmid made by: Addgene 22027
Terms and licenses: Academic/Nonprofit Terms; Industry Terms: Not Available to Industry
How to cite: pME-mCherry-PA-Rac1 was a gift from Paola Arlotta (Addgene plasmid # 169042 ; http://n2t.net/addgene:169042 ; RRID:Addgene_169042)
