[The description below was written by a language model from this plasmid's Addgene catalogue record and pLannotate feature annotations shown in this document.]
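Description:
pME-mCherry-PA-Rac1 is a Gateway middle entry clone built on the pENTR/D-TOPO backbone, about 4.4 kb in total. It is propagated in E. coli from a high-copy ColE1/pUC-type origin under kanamycin selection. rrnB T1 and T2 terminators sit upstream of the cloning region to insulate the insert from read-through transcription, and a T7 promoter lies just outside attL2, facing back toward the insert. The payload is flanked by attL1 and attL2 sites, so it can be moved by an LR Clonase reaction into destination vectors. As an entry clone it carries no annotated eukaryotic promoter of its own; expression control is supplied by whatever elements are combined with it during recombination.

The insert is a single fusion reading frame. An N-terminal 6xHis tag (listed in the catalogue, not annotated in the feature table) and mCherry are followed by photoactivatable Rac1. PA-Rac1 consists of the oat (Avena sativa) phototropin LOV2 domain, residues Leu404 to Leu546, joined to human Rac1 beginning at Ile4. The automated annotation labels the LOV segment as a flavin-binding fluorescent protein called "SH3", which most likely reflects homology to LOV-derived proteins rather than a separate reporter. Rac1 carries Q61L, the constitutively active substitution, plus E91H and N92H, which together yield the photoactivatable analogue. In the dark the LOV domain is understood to cage the GTPase, with blue light releasing it. The L514K and L531K changes in LOV reduce background activation.

The mCherry tag lets expressing cells be identified. The associated publication concerns long-range optogenetic control of axon guidance, which indicates use for light-directed steering of Rac1 activity in neurons. Part of the construct derives from an earlier deposited plasmid.
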