Features (pLannotate 1.2.2; 12 found; start..end, strand, type, name):
    837..1425    +  rep_origin     ori: high-copy-number ColE1/pMB1/pBR322/pUC origin of replication
   1608..1700    +  CDS            lacI (fragment): lac repressor; lacI; The lac repressor binds to the lac operator to inhibit transcription in E. coli. This inhibition can be relieved by adding lactose or isopropyl-β-D-thiogalactopyranoside (IPTG).
   1755..1782    -  terminator     rrnB T2 terminator: transcription terminator T2 from the E. coli rrnB gene
   1914..1957    +  terminator     rrnB T1 terminator: Escherichia coli rrnB; transcription terminator T1 from the E. coli rrnB gene
   2004..2040    -  CDS            lacZα (fragment): LacZα fragment of β-galactosidase; lacZ fragment
   2056..2155    +  protein_bind   attL1: mutant version of attL; recombination site for the Gateway® LR reaction LR Clonase™
   2334..3038    +  CDS            mCherry: mCherry is a basic (constitutively fluorescent) red fluorescent protein published in 2004, derived from Discosoma sp.. It is reported to be a very rapidly-maturing monomer with low acid sensitivity.
   3066..3395    +  CDS            SH3: SH3 is a basic (constitutively fluorescent) cyan fluorescent protein published in 2019, derived from Arabidopsis thaliana. It requires the cofactor flavin for fluorescence.
   3474..4043    +  CDS            Rac1 (Q61L): constitutively active mutant of human Rac family small GTPase 1
   4060..4159    -  protein_bind   attL2: mutant version of attL; recombination site for the Gateway® LR reaction LR Clonase™
   4177..4195    -  promoter       T7 promoter: promoter for bacteriophage T7 RNA polymerase
   4329..690     +  CDS            KanR (across the origin): aminoglycoside phosphotransferase; aph(3')-Ia; confers resistance to kanamycin in bacteria or G418 (Geneticin®) in eukaryotes
>Addgene plasmid #169042 | pME-mCherry-PA-Rac1 | addgene full sequence | sequence record 341784 | Addgene NGS Result
TTGTATGGGAAGCCCGATGCGCCAGAGTTGTTTCTGAAACATGGCAAAGGTAGCGTTGCCAATGATGTTA
CAGATGAGATGGTCAGACTAAACTGGCTGACGGAATTTATGCCTCTTCCGACCATCAAGCATTTTATCCG
TACTCCTGATGATGCATGGTTACTCACCACTGCGATCCCCGGAAAAACAGCATTCCAGGTATTAGAAGAA
TATCCTGATTCAGGTGAAAATATTGTTGATGCGCTGGCAGTGTTCCTGCGCCGGTTGCATTCGATTCCTG
TTTGTAATTGTCCTTTTAACAGCGATCGCGTATTTCGTCTCGCTCAGGCGCAATCACGAATGAATAACGG
TTTGGTTGATGCGAGTGATTTTGATGACGAGCGTAATGGCTGGCCTGTTGAACAAGTCTGGAAAGAAATG
CATAAACTTTTGCCATTCTCACCGGATTCAGTCGTCACTCATGGTGATTTCTCACTTGATAACCTTATTT
TTGACGAGGGGAAATTAATAGGTTGTATTGATGTTGGACGAGTCGGAATCGCAGACCGATACCAGGATCT
TGCCATCCTATGGAACTGCCTCGGTGAGTTTTCTCCTTCATTACAGAAACGGCTTTTTCAAAAATATGGT
ATTGATAATCCTGATATGAATAAATTGCAGTTTCATTTGATGCTCGATGAGTTTTTCTAATCAGAATTGG
TTAATTGGTTGTAACACTGGCAGAGCATTACGCTGACTTGACGGGACGGCGCAAGCTCATGACCAAAATC
CCTTAACGTGAGTTACGCGTCGTTCCACTGAGCGTCAGACCCCGTAGAAAAGATCAAAGGATCTTCTTGA
GATCCTTTTTTTCTGCGCGTAATCTGCTGCTTGCAAACAAAAAAACCACCGCTACCAGCGGTGGTTTGTT
TGCCGGATCAAGAGCTACCAACTCTTTTTCCGAAGGTAACTGGCTTCAGCAGAGCGCAGATACCAAATAC
TGTTCTTCTAGTGTAGCCGTAGTTAGGCCACCACTTCAAGAACTCTGTAGCACCGCCTACATACCTCGCT
CTGCTAATCCTGTTACCAGTGGCTGCTGCCAGTGGCGATAAGTCGTGTCTTACCGGGTTGGACTCAAGAC
GATAGTTACCGGATAAGGCGCAGCGGTCGGGCTGAACGGGGGGTTCGTGCACACAGCCCAGCTTGGAGCG
AACGACCTACACCGAACTGAGATACCTACAGCGTGAGCTATGAGAAAGCGCCACGCTTCCCGAAGGGAGA
AAGGCGGACAGGTATCCGGTAAGCGGCAGGGTCGGAACAGGAGAGCGCACGAGGGAGCTTCCAGGGGGAA
ACGCCTGGTATCTTTATAGTCCTGTCGGGTTTCGCCACCTCTGACTTGAGCGTCGATTTTTGTGATGCTC
GTCAGGGGGGCGGAGCCTATGGAAAAACGCCAGCAACGCGGCCTTTTTACGGTTCCTGGCCTTTTGCTGG
CCTTTTGCTCACATGTTCTTTCCTGCGTTATCCCCTGATTCTGTGGATAACCGTATTACCGCCTTTGAGT
GAGCTGATACCGCTCGCCGCAGCCGAACGACCGAGCGCAGCGAGTCAGTGAGCGAGGAAGCGGAAGAGCG
CCCAATACGCAAACCGCCTCTCCCCGCGCGTTGGCCGATTCATTAATGCAGCTGGCACGACAGGTTTCCC
GACTGGAAAGCGGGCAGTGAGCGCAACGCAATTAATACGCGTACCGCTAGCCAGGAAGAGTTTGTAGAAA
CGCAAAAAGGCCATCCGTCAGGATGGCCTTCTGCTTAGTTTGATGCCTGGCAGTTTATGGCGGGCGTCCT
GCCCGCCACCCTCCGGGCCGTTGCTTCACAACGTTCAAATCCGCTCCCGGCGGATTTGTCCTACTCAGGA
GAGCGTTCACCGACAAACAACAGATAAAACGAAAGGCCCAGTCTTCCGACTGAGCCTTTCGTTTTATTTG
ATGCCTGGCAGTTCCCTACTCTCGCGTTAACGCTAGCATGGATGTTTTCCCAGTCACGACGTTGTAAAAC
GACGGCCAGTCTTAAGCTCGGGCCCCAAATAATGATTTTATTTTGACTGATAGTGACCTGTTCGTTGCAA
CAAATTGATGAGCAATGCTTTTTTATAATGCCAACTTTGTACAAAAAAGCAGGCTCCGCGGCCAATCTGC
TCAGAGAGGACAGAGTGGGCAGGAGCCAGCATTGGGTATATAAAGCTGAGCAGGGTCAGTTGCTTCTTAC
GTTTGCTTCTGAGTCTGTTGTGTTGACTTGCAACCTCAGAAACAGACATCCGCCCCCTTCACCATGGCAC
ACCATCACCACCATCACGGATCTGTGAGCAAGGGCGAGGAGGATAACATGGCCATCATCAAGGAGTTCAT
GCGCTTCAAGGTGCACATGGAGGGCTCCGTGAACGGCCACGAGTTCGAGATCGAGGGCGAGGGCGAGGGC
CGCCCCTACGAGGGCACCCAGACCGCCAAGCTGAAGGTGACCAAGGGTGGCCCCCTGCCCTTCGCCTGGG
ACATCCTGTCCCCTCAGTTCATGTACGGCTCCAAGGCCTACGTGAAGCACCCCGCCGACATCCCCGACTA
CTTGAAGCTGTCCTTCCCCGAGGGCTTCAAGTGGGAGCGCGTGATGAACTTCGAGGACGGCGGCGTGGTG
ACCGTGACCCAGGACTCCTCCCTGCAGGACGGCGAGTTCATCTACAAGGTGAAGCTGCGCGGCACCAACT
TCCCCTCCGACGGCCCCGTAATGCAGAAGAAGACCATGGGCTGGGAGGCCTCCTCCGAGCGGATGTACCC
CGAGGACGGCGCCCTGAAGGGCGAGATCAAGCAGAGGCTGAAGCTGAAGGACGGCGGCCACTACGACGCT
GAGGTCAAGACCACCTACAAGGCCAAGAAGCCCGTGCAGCTGCCCGGCGCCTACAACGTCAACATCAAGT
TGGACATCACCTCCCACAACGAGGACTACACCATCGTGGAACAGTACGAACGCGCCGAGGGCCGCCACTC
CACCGGCGGCATGGACGAGCTGTACAAGGGATCCTTGGCTACTACACTTGAACGTATTGAGAAGAACTTT
GTCATTACTGACCCAAGATTGCCAGATAATCCCATTATATTCGCGTCCGATAGTTTCTTGCAGTTGACAG
AATATAGCCGTGAAGAAATTTTGGGAAGAAACTGCAGGTTTCTACAAGGTCCTGAAACTGATCGCGCGAC
AGTGAGAAAAATTAGAGATGCCATAGATAACCAAACAGAGGTCACTGTTCAGCTGATTAATTATACAAAG
AGTGGTAAAAAGTTCTGGAACCTCTTTCACTTGCAGCCTATGCGAGATCAGAAGGGAGATGTCCAGTACT
TTATTGGGGTTCAGAAGGATGGAACTGAGCATGTCCGAGATGCTGCCGAGAGAGAGGGAGTCATGGAGAT
TAAGAAAACTGCAGAAAATATTGATGAGGCGGCAAAAGAACTTATCAAGTGTGTGGTGGTGGGAGACGGA
GCTGTAGGTAAAACTTGCCTACTGATCAGTTACACAACCAATGCATTTCCTGGAGAATATATCCCTACTG
TCTTTGACAATTATTCTGCCAATGTTATGGTAGATGGAAAACCGGTGAATCTGGGCTTATGGGATACAGC
TGGACTAGAAGATTATGACAGATTACGCCCCCTATCCTATCCGCAAACAGATGTGTTCTTAATTTGCTTT
TCCCTTGTGAGTCCTGCATCATTCCACCACGTCCGTGCAAAGTGGTATCCTGAGGTGCGGCACCACTGTC
CCAACACTCCCATCATCCTAGTGGGAACTAAACTTGATCTTAGGGATGATAAAGACACGATCGAGAAACT
GAAGGAGAAGAAGCTGACTCCCATCACCTATCCGCAGGGTCTAGCCATGGCTAAGGAGATTGGTGCTGTA
AAATACCTGGAGTGCTCGGCGCTCACACAGCGAGGCCTCAAGACAGTGTTTGACGAAGCGATCCGAGCAG
TCCTCTGCCCGCCTCCCGTGAAGAAGAGGAAGAGAAAATGCCTGCTGTTGTAAAAGGGTGGGCGCGCCGA
CCCAGCTTTCTTGTACAAAGTTGGCATTATAAGAAAGCATTGCTTATCAATTTGTTGCAACGAACAGGTC
ACTATCAGTCAAAATAAAATCATTATTTGCCATCCAGCTGATATCCCCTATAGTGAGTCGTATTACATGG
TCATAGCTGTTTCCTGGCAGCTCTGGCCCGTGTCTCAAAATCTCTGATGTTACATTGCACAAGATAAAAA
TATATCATCATGAACAATAAAACTGTCTGCTTACATAAACAGTAATACCAGGGGTGTTATGAGCCATATT
CAACGGGAAACGTCGAGGCCGCGATTAAATTCCAACATGGATGCTGATTTATATGGGTATAAATGGGCTC
GCGATAATGTCGGGCAATCAGGTGCGACAATCTATCGC
